Addgene plasmid #139106: pCMV-ACBEmax
Purpose: Mammalian ACBEmax expression vector (pSI-632)
Depositing lab: Nozomu Yachie. Publication: Base editors for simultaneous introduction of C-to-T and A-to-G mutations. Sakata RC, Ishiguro S, Mori H, Tanaka M, Tatsuno K, Ueda H, Yamamoto S, Seki M, Masuyama N, Nishida K, Nishimasu H, Arakawa K, Kondo A, Nureki O, Tomita M, Aburatani H, Yachie N. Nat Biotechnol. 2020 Jun 1. pii: 10.1038/s41587-020-0509-0. doi: 10.1038/s41587-020-0509-0. PubMed 32483365.
Backbone
  Vector backbone: pcDNA3.1
  Vector type: Mammalian Expression, CRISPR
Growth in bacteria
  Bacterial resistance: Ampicillin, 100 μg/mL
  Growth temperature: 37°C
  Growth strain: DH5alpha
  Copy number: High Copy
Gene/Insert
  Gene/Insert name: Bi_partite_NLS-TadA*-XTEN_linker-TadA-XTEN_linker-SpCas9(D10A)-SH3_linker-rAPOBEC1-2xUGI-SV40NLS
  Species: R. norvegicus (rat), Synthetic
  Insert size (bp): 6903
  Promoter: CMV promoter
  Cloning method: Gibson Cloning
  Sequencing primers: 5′ CGTGTACGGTGGGAGGTCTA; 3′ CTGGCAACTAGAAGGCACAG
Terms and licenses: Academic/Nonprofit Terms; Industry Terms: Not Available to Industry
How to cite: pCMV-ACBEmax was a gift from Nozomu Yachie (Addgene plasmid # 139106 ; http://n2t.net/addgene:139106 ; RRID:Addgene_139106)
