[The description below was written by a language model from this plasmid's Addgene catalogue record and pLannotate feature annotations shown in this document.]
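Description:
pCMV-ACBEmax is a mammalian expression plasmid built on a pcDNA3.1 backbone that encodes ACBEmax, a dual-function CRISPR base editor designed to introduce both C-to-T and A-to-G changes at a targeted site. It is propagated in E. coli as a high-copy plasmid through a ColE1/pUC-type origin and selected with ampicillin via the β-lactamase gene. The annotated sequence shows only a short fragment of the SV40 promoter downstream of the expression cassette and no mammalian selection marker, so the plasmid appears suited to transient transfection rather than drug selection in cells.

The roughly 6.9 kb insert is a single open reading frame driven by the CMV immediate-early enhancer and promoter and terminated by the bovine growth hormone polyadenylation signal. A T7 promoter also lies upstream of the coding region. According to the catalogue entry, the fusion begins with a bipartite nuclear localisation signal. This is followed by two copies of the E. coli tRNA adenosine deaminase TadA (one evolved, one wild type) joined by XTEN linkers, which supply adenine deamination. Next comes Streptococcus pyogenes Cas9 carrying D10A, which the record's insert name presents as a nickase even though the automated annotation labels the N-terminal portion as dCas9. An SH3 domain-derived linker (annotated as a human CRK fragment) and a FLAG-like fragment connect Cas9 to rat APOBEC1, the cytidine deaminase. The record lists two uracil glycosylase inhibitor (UGI) units, which block uracil excision and so favour C-to-T outcomes, although only one is annotated in the feature table. The fusion ends with an SV40 NLS. No guide RNA cassette is annotated, so the targeting sgRNA would have to be supplied separately.
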