Features (pLannotate 1.2.2; 22 found; start..end, strand, type, name):
     19..398     +  enhancer       CMV enhancer: human cytomegalovirus immediate early enhancer
    399..602     +  promoter       CMV promoter: human cytomegalovirus (CMV) immediate early promoter
    644..662     +  promoter       T7 promoter: promoter for bacteriophage T7 RNA polymerase
    733..1209    +  CDS            tadA: TADA_ECOLI - Also known as yfhC. Experimental evidence at protein level: Swiss-Prot protein existence level 1. Catalyzes the deamination of adenosine to inosine at the wobble position 34 of tRNA(Arg2). Essential for cell viability. From Escherichia coli (strain K12).
   1330..1821    +  CDS            tadA: TADA_ECOLI - Also known as yfhC. Experimental evidence at protein level: Swiss-Prot protein existence level 1. Catalyzes the deamination of adenosine to inosine at the wobble position 34 of tRNA(Arg2). Essential for cell viability. From Escherichia coli (strain K12).
   1921..3522    +  CDS            dCas9(N): N-terminal portion of catalytically inactive Streptococcus pyogenes dCas9 carrying the D10A mutation (Zetsche et al., 2015)
   3523..6017    +  CDS            Cas9(C) (fragment): C-terminal portion of Streptococcus pyogenes Cas9 (Zetsche et al., 2015)
   6022..6222    +  CDS            CRK (fragment): CRK_HUMAN - Experimental evidence at protein level: Swiss-Prot protein existence level 1. [Isoform Crk-II]: Regulates cell adhesion, spreading and migration (PubMed:31311869). Mediates attachment-induced MAPK8 activation, membrane ruffling and cell motility in a Rac-dependent manner. Involved in phagocytosis of apoptotic cells and cell motility via its interaction with DOCK1 and DOCK4 (PubMed:19004829). May regulate the EFNA5-EPHA3 signaling (By similarity). From Homo sapiens (Human).
   6274..6294    +  CDS            FLAG (fragment): FLAG® epitope tag, followed by an enterokinase cleavage site
   6301..6984    +  CDS            Apobec1: ABEC1_RAT - Experimental evidence at protein level: Swiss-Prot protein existence level 1. Catalytic component of the apolipoprotein B mRNA editing enzyme complex which is responsible for the postranscriptional editing of a CAA codon for Gln to a UAA codon for stop in the APOB mRNA. May also play a role in the epigenetic regulation of gene expression by participating in DNA demethylation. From Rattus norvegicus (Rat).
   7264..7512    +  CDS            UGI: UNGI_BPPB2 - Experimental evidence at protein level: Swiss-Prot protein existence level 1. This protein binds specifically and reversibly to the host uracil-DNA glycosylase, preventing removal of uracil residues from PBS2 DNA by the host uracil-excision repair system. From Bacillus phage PBS2 (Bacteriophage PBS2).
   7610..7834    +  polyA_signal   bGH poly(A) signal: bovine growth hormone polyadenylation signal
   7838..7859    +  promoter       SV40 promoter (fragment): SV40 enhancer and early promoter
   7864..7880    +  misc_feature   MCS (fragment): pBluescript multiple cloning site
   7929..7945    -  protein_bind   lac operator: The lac repressor binds to the lac operator to inhibit transcription in E. coli. This inhibition can be relieved by adding lactose or isopropyl-β-D-thiogalactopyranoside (IPTG). lac repressor encoded by lacI
   7953..7983    -  promoter       lac promoter: promoter for the E. coli lac operon
   7998..8019    -  protein_bind   CAP binding site: CAP binding activates transcription in the presence of cAMP. E. coli catabolite activator protein
   8032..8124    -  CDS            lacI (fragment): lac repressor; lacI; The lac repressor binds to the lac operator to inhibit transcription in E. coli. This inhibition can be relieved by adding lactose or isopropyl-β-D-thiogalactopyranoside (IPTG).
   8307..8895    -  rep_origin     ori: high-copy-number ColE1/pMB1/pBR322/pUC origin of replication
   9066..9926    -  CDS            AmpR: β-lactamase; bla; confers resistance to ampicillin, carbenicillin, and related antibiotics
   9927..10031   -  promoter       AmpR promoter: bla
  10102..10146   -  misc_feature   bom (fragment): basis of mobility region from pBR322
>Addgene plasmid #139106 | pCMV-ACBEmax | addgene full sequence | sequence record 273273 | Addgene NGS Result
GGGCCAGATATACGCGTTGACATTGATTATTGACTAGTTATTAATAGTAATCAATTACGGGGTCATTAGT
TCATAGCCCATATATGGAGTTCCGCGTTACATAACTTACGGTAAATGGCCCGCCTGGCTGACCGCCCAAC
GACCCCCGCCCATTGACGTCAATAATGACGTATGTTCCCATAGTAACGCCAATAGGGACTTTCCATTGAC
GTCAATGGGTGGAGTATTTACGGTAAACTGCCCACTTGGCAGTACATCAAGTGTATCATATGCCAAGTAC
GCCCCCTATTGACGTCAATGACGGTAAATGGCCCGCCTGGCATTATGCCCAGTACATGACCTTATGGGAC
TTTCCTACTTGGCAGTACATCTACGTATTAGTCATCGCTATTACCATGGTGATGCGGTTTTGGCAGTACA
TCAATGGGCGTGGATAGCGGTTTGACTCACGGGGATTTCCAAGTCTCCACCCCATTGACGTCAATGGGAG
TTTGTTTTGGCACCAAAATCAACGGGACTTTCCAAAATGTCGTAACAACTCCGCCCCATTGACGCAAATG
GGCGGTAGGCGTGTACGGTGGGAGGTCTATATAAGCAGAGCTGGTTTAGTGAACCGTCAGATCCGCTAGA
GATCCGCGGCCGCTAATACGACTCACTATAGGGAGAGCCGCCACCATGAAACGGACAGCCGACGGAAGCG
AGTTCGAGTCACCAAAGAAGAAGCGGAAAGTCTCTGAAGTCGAGTTTAGCCACGAGTATTGGATGAGGCA
CGCACTGACCCTGGCAAAGCGAGCATGGGATGAAAGAGAAGTCCCCGTGGGCGCCGTGCTGGTGCACAAC
AATAGAGTGATCGGAGAGGGATGGAACAGGCCAATCGGCCGCCACGACCCTACCGCACACGCAGAGATCA
TGGCACTGAGGCAGGGAGGCCTGGTCATGCAGAATTACCGCCTGATCGATGCCACCCTGTATGTGACACT
GGAGCCATGCGTGATGTGCGCAGGAGCAATGATCCACAGCAGGATCGGAAGAGTGGTGTTCGGAGCACGG
GACGCCAAGACCGGCGCAGCAGGCTCCCTGATGGATGTGCTGCACCACCCCGGCATGAACCACCGGGTGG
AGATCACAGAGGGAATCCTGGCAGACGAGTGCGCCGCCCTGCTGAGCGATTTCTTTAGAATGCGGAGACA
GGAGATCAAGGCCCAGAAGAAGGCACAGAGCTCCACCGACTCTGGAGGATCTAGCGGAGGATCCTCTGGA
AGCGAGACACCAGGCACAAGCGAGTCCGCCACACCAGAGAGCTCCGGCGGCTCCTCCGGAGGATCCTCTG
AGGTGGAGTTTTCCCACGAGTACTGGATGAGACATGCCCTGACCCTGGCCAAGAGGGCACGCGATGAGAG
GGAGGTGCCTGTGGGAGCCGTGCTGGTGCTGAACAATAGAGTGATCGGCGAGGGCTGGAACAGAGCCATC
GGCCTGCACGACCCAACAGCCCATGCCGAAATTATGGCCCTGAGACAGGGCGGCCTGGTCATGCAGAACT
ACAGACTGATTGACGCCACCCTGTACGTGACATTCGAGCCTTGCGTGATGTGCGCCGGCGCCATGATCCA
CTCTAGGATCGGCCGCGTGGTGTTTGGCGTGAGGAACGCAAAAACCGGCGCCGCAGGCTCCCTGATGGAC
GTGCTGCACTACCCCGGCATGAATCACCGCGTCGAAATTACCGAGGGAATCCTGGCAGATGAATGTGCCG
CCCTGCTGTGCTATTTCTTTCGGATGCCTAGACAGGTGTTCAATGCTCAGAAGAAGGCCCAGAGCTCCAC
CGACTCCGGAGGATCTAGCGGAGGCTCCTCTGGCTCTGAGACACCTGGCACAAGCGAGAGCGCAACACCT
GAAAGCAGCGGGGGCAGCAGCGGGGGGTCAGACAAGAAGTACAGCATCGGCCTGGCCATCGGCACCAACT
CTGTGGGCTGGGCCGTGATCACCGACGAGTACAAGGTGCCCAGCAAGAAATTCAAGGTGCTGGGCAACAC
CGACCGGCACAGCATCAAGAAGAACCTGATCGGAGCCCTGCTGTTCGACAGCGGCGAAACAGCCGAGGCC
ACCCGGCTGAAGAGAACCGCCAGAAGAAGATACACCAGACGGAAGAACCGGATCTGCTATCTGCAAGAGA
TCTTCAGCAACGAGATGGCCAAGGTGGACGACAGCTTCTTCCACAGACTGGAAGAGTCCTTCCTGGTGGA
AGAGGATAAGAAGCACGAGCGGCACCCCATCTTCGGCAACATCGTGGACGAGGTGGCCTACCACGAGAAG
TACCCCACCATCTACCACCTGAGAAAGAAACTGGTGGACAGCACCGACAAGGCCGACCTGCGGCTGATCT
ATCTGGCCCTGGCCCACATGATCAAGTTCCGGGGCCACTTCCTGATCGAGGGCGACCTGAACCCCGACAA
CAGCGACGTGGACAAGCTGTTCATCCAGCTGGTGCAGACCTACAACCAGCTGTTCGAGGAAAACCCCATC
AACGCCAGCGGCGTGGACGCCAAGGCCATCCTGTCTGCCAGACTGAGCAAGAGCAGACGGCTGGAAAATC
TGATCGCCCAGCTGCCCGGCGAGAAGAAGAATGGCCTGTTCGGAAACCTGATTGCCCTGAGCCTGGGCCT
GACCCCCAACTTCAAGAGCAACTTCGACCTGGCCGAGGATGCCAAACTGCAGCTGAGCAAGGACACCTAC
GACGACGACCTGGACAACCTGCTGGCCCAGATCGGCGACCAGTACGCCGACCTGTTTCTGGCCGCCAAGA
ACCTGTCCGACGCCATCCTGCTGAGCGACATCCTGAGAGTGAACACCGAGATCACCAAGGCCCCCCTGAG
CGCCTCTATGATCAAGAGATACGACGAGCACCACCAGGACCTGACCCTGCTGAAAGCTCTCGTGCGGCAG
CAGCTGCCTGAGAAGTACAAAGAGATTTTCTTCGACCAGAGCAAGAACGGCTACGCCGGCTACATTGACG
GCGGAGCCAGCCAGGAAGAGTTCTACAAGTTCATCAAGCCCATCCTGGAAAAGATGGACGGCACCGAGGA
ACTGCTCGTGAAGCTGAACAGAGAGGACCTGCTGCGGAAGCAGCGGACCTTCGACAACGGCAGCATCCCC
CACCAGATCCACCTGGGAGAGCTGCACGCCATTCTGCGGCGGCAGGAAGATTTTTACCCATTCCTGAAGG
ACAACCGGGAAAAGATCGAGAAGATCCTGACCTTCCGCATCCCCTACTACGTGGGCCCTCTGGCCAGGGG
AAACAGCAGATTCGCCTGGATGACCAGAAAGAGCGAGGAAACCATCACCCCCTGGAACTTCGAGGAAGTG
GTGGACAAGGGCGCTTCCGCCCAGAGCTTCATCGAGCGGATGACCAACTTCGATAAGAACCTGCCCAACG
AGAAGGTGCTGCCCAAGCACAGCCTGCTGTACGAGTACTTCACCGTGTATAACGAGCTGACCAAAGTGAA
ATACGTGACCGAGGGAATGAGAAAGCCCGCCTTCCTGAGCGGCGAGCAGAAAAAGGCCATCGTGGACCTG
CTGTTCAAGACCAACCGGAAAGTGACCGTGAAGCAGCTGAAAGAGGACTACTTCAAGAAAATCGAGTGCT
TCGACTCCGTGGAAATCTCCGGCGTGGAAGATCGGTTCAACGCCTCCCTGGGCACATACCACGATCTGCT
GAAAATTATCAAGGACAAGGACTTCCTGGACAATGAGGAAAACGAGGACATTCTGGAAGATATCGTGCTG
ACCCTGACACTGTTTGAGGACAGAGAGATGATCGAGGAACGGCTGAAAACCTATGCCCACCTGTTCGACG
ACAAAGTGATGAAGCAGCTGAAGCGGCGGAGATACACCGGCTGGGGCAGGCTGAGCCGGAAGCTGATCAA
CGGCATCCGGGACAAGCAGTCCGGCAAGACAATCCTGGATTTCCTGAAGTCCGACGGCTTCGCCAACAGA
AACTTCATGCAGCTGATCCACGACGACAGCCTGACCTTTAAAGAGGACATCCAGAAAGCCCAGGTGTCCG
GCCAGGGCGATAGCCTGCACGAGCACATTGCCAATCTGGCCGGCAGCCCCGCCATTAAGAAGGGCATCCT
GCAGACAGTGAAGGTGGTGGACGAGCTCGTGAAAGTGATGGGCCGGCACAAGCCCGAGAACATCGTGATC
GAAATGGCCAGAGAGAACCAGACCACCCAGAAGGGACAGAAGAACAGCCGCGAGAGAATGAAGCGGATCG
AAGAGGGCATCAAAGAGCTGGGCAGCCAGATCCTGAAAGAACACCCCGTGGAAAACACCCAGCTGCAGAA
CGAGAAGCTGTACCTGTACTACCTGCAGAATGGGCGGGATATGTACGTGGACCAGGAACTGGACATCAAC
CGGCTGTCCGACTACGATGTGGACCATATCGTGCCTCAGAGCTTTCTGAAGGACGACTCCATCGACAACA
AGGTGCTGACCAGAAGCGACAAGAACCGGGGCAAGAGCGACAACGTGCCCTCCGAAGAGGTCGTGAAGAA
GATGAAGAACTACTGGCGGCAGCTGCTGAACGCCAAGCTGATTACCCAGAGAAAGTTCGACAATCTGACC
AAGGCCGAGAGAGGCGGCCTGAGCGAACTGGATAAGGCCGGCTTCATCAAGAGACAGCTGGTGGAAACCC
GGCAGATCACAAAGCACGTGGCACAGATCCTGGACTCCCGGATGAACACTAAGTACGACGAGAATGACAA
GCTGATCCGGGAAGTGAAAGTGATCACCCTGAAGTCCAAGCTGGTGTCCGATTTCCGGAAGGATTTCCAG
TTTTACAAAGTGCGCGAGATCAACAACTACCACCACGCCCACGACGCCTACCTGAACGCCGTCGTGGGAA
CCGCCCTGATCAAAAAGTACCCTAAGCTGGAAAGCGAGTTCGTGTACGGCGACTACAAGGTGTACGACGT
GCGGAAGATGATCGCCAAGAGCGAGCAGGAAATCGGCAAGGCTACCGCCAAGTACTTCTTCTACAGCAAC
ATCATGAACTTTTTCAAGACCGAGATTACCCTGGCCAACGGCGAGATCCGGAAGCGGCCTCTGATCGAGA
CAAACGGCGAAACCGGGGAGATCGTGTGGGATAAGGGCCGGGATTTTGCCACCGTGCGGAAAGTGCTGAG
CATGCCCCAAGTGAATATCGTGAAAAAGACCGAGGTGCAGACAGGCGGCTTCAGCAAAGAGTCTATCCTG
CCCAAGAGGAACAGCGATAAGCTGATCGCCAGAAAGAAGGACTGGGACCCTAAGAAGTACGGCGGCTTCG
ACAGCCCCACCGTGGCCTATTCTGTGCTGGTGGTGGCCAAAGTGGAAAAGGGCAAGTCCAAGAAACTGAA
GAGTGTGAAAGAGCTGCTGGGGATCACCATCATGGAAAGAAGCAGCTTCGAGAAGAATCCCATCGACTTT
CTGGAAGCCAAGGGCTACAAAGAAGTGAAAAAGGACCTGATCATCAAGCTGCCTAAGTACTCCCTGTTCG
AGCTGGAAAACGGCCGGAAGAGAATGCTGGCCTCTGCCGGCGAACTGCAGAAGGGAAACGAACTGGCCCT
GCCCTCCAAATATGTGAACTTCCTGTACCTGGCCAGCCACTATGAGAAGCTGAAGGGCTCCCCCGAGGAT
AATGAGCAGAAACAGCTGTTTGTGGAACAGCACAAGCACTACCTGGACGAGATCATCGAGCAGATCAGCG
AGTTCTCCAAGAGAGTGATCCTGGCCGACGCTAATCTGGACAAAGTGCTGTCCGCCTACAACAAGCACCG
GGATAAGCCCATCAGAGAGCAGGCCGAGAATATCATCCACCTGTTTACCCTGACCAATCTGGGAGCCCCT
GCCGCCTTCAAGTACTTTGACACCACCATCGACCGGAAGAGGTACACCAGCACCAAAGAGGTGCTGGACG
CCACCCTGATCCACCAGAGCATCACCGGCCTGTACGAGACACGGATCGACCTGTCTCAGCTGGGAGGTGA
CGGCGGAGGAGGAACTGGAGGAGGAGGATCAGCAGAATATGTGAGAGCACTGTTTGACTTTAATGGGAAT
GACGAAGAAGACCTGCCCTTCAAGAAGGGCGACATCCTGCGGATCAGAGATAAGCCTGAGGAGCAGTGGT
GGAACGCCGAGGACTCTGAGGGCAAGAGAGGCATGATCCTGGTGCCCTACGTGGAGAAGTACAGCGGCGA
TTATAAGGACCACGATGGCGACTACAAGGACCACGACATCGACTACAAGGATGACGATGACAAGTCTGGC
TCCTCAGAGACTGGGCCTGTCGCCGTCGATCCAACCCTGCGCCGCCGGATTGAACCTCACGAGTTTGAAG
TGTTCTTTGACCCCCGGGAGCTGAGAAAGGAGACATGCCTGCTGTACGAGATCAACTGGGGAGGCAGGCA
CTCCATCTGGAGGCACACCTCTCAGAACACAAATAAGCACGTGGAGGTGAACTTCATCGAGAAGTTTACC
ACAGAGCGGTACTTCTGCCCCAATACCAGATGTAGCATCACATGGTTTCTGAGCTGGTCCCCTTGCGGAG
AGTGTAGCAGGGCCATCACCGAGTTCCTGTCCAGATATCCACACGTGACACTGTTTATCTACATCGCCAG
GCTGTATCACCACGCAGACCCAAGGAATAGGCAGGGCCTGCGCGATCTGATCAGCTCCGGCGTGACCATC
CAGATCATGACAGAGCAGGAGTCCGGCTACTGCTGGCGGAACTTCGTGAATTATTCTCCTAGCAACGAGG
CCCACTGGCCTAGGTACCCACACCTGTGGGTGCGCCTGTACGTGCTGGAGCTGTATTGCATCATCCTGGG
CCTGCCCCCTTGTCTGAATATCCTGCGGAGAAAGCAGCCCCAGCTGACCTTCTTTACAATCGCCCTGCAG
TCTTGTCACTATCAGAGGCTGCCACCCCACATCCTGTGGGCCACAGGCCTGAAGACTAATCTGAGCGACA
TCATTGAGAAGGAGACTGGGAAACAGCTGGTCATTCAGGAGTCCATCCTGATGCTGCCTGAGGAGGTGGA
GGAAGTGATCGGCAACAAGCCAGAGTCTGACATCCTGGTGCACACCGCCTACGACGAGTCCACAGATGAG
AATGTGATGCTGCTGACCTCTGACGCCCCCGAGTATAAGCCTTGGGCCCTGGTCATCCAGGATTCTAACG
GCGAGAATAAGATCAAGATGCTGAGCGGAGGATCCGGAGAATCTGGAGGCAGCACCAACCTGTCTGACAT
CATCGAGAAGGAGACAGGCAAGCAGCTGGTCATCCAGGAGAGCATCCTGATGCTGCCCGAAGAAGTCGAA
GAAGTGATCGGAAACAAGCCTGAGAGCGATATCCTGGTCCATACCGCCTACGACGAGAGTACCGACGAAA
ATGTGATGCTGCTGACATCCGACGCCCCAGAGTATAAGCCCTGGGCTCTGGTCATCCAGGATTCCAACGG
AGAGAACAAAATCAAAATGCTGTCTGGCGGCTCAAAAAGAACCGCCGACGGCAGCGAATTCGAGCCCAAG
AAGAAGAGGAAAGTCTAATAATGAGTTTAAACCCGCTGATCAGCCTCGACTGTGCCTTCTAGTTGCCAGC
CATCTGTTGTTTGCCCCTCCCCCGTGCCTTCCTTGACCCTGGAAGGTGCCACTCCCACTGTCCTTTCCTA
ATAAAATGAGGAAATTGCATCGCATTGTCTGAGTAGGTGTCATTCTATTCTGGGGGGTGGGGTGGGGCAG
GACAGCAAGGGGGAGGATTGGGAAGACAATAGCAGGCATGCTGGGGATGCGGTGGGCTCTATGGCTTCTG
AGGCGGAAAGAACCAGCTGGGGCTCGATACCGTCGACCTCTAGCTAGAGCTTGGCGTAATCATGGTCATA
GCTGTTTCCTGTGTGAAATTGTTATCCGCTCACAATTCCACACAACATACGAGCCGGAAGCATAAAGTGT
AAAGCCTAGGGTGCCTAATGAGTGAGCTAACTCACATTAATTGCGTTGCGCTCACTGCCCGCTTTCCAGT
CGGGAAACCTGTCGTGCCAGCTGCATTAATGAATCGGCCAACGCGCGGGGAGAGGCGGTTTGCGTATTGG
GCGCTCTTCCGCTTCCTCGCTCACTGACTCGCTGCGCTCGGTCGTTCTGCTGCGGCGAGCGGTATCAGCT
CACTCAAAGGCGGTAATACGGTTATCCACAGAATCATGGGATAACGCAGGAAAGAACATGTGAGCAAAAG
GCCAGCAAAAGGCCAGGAACCGTAAAAAGGCCGCGTTGCTGGCGTTTTTCCATAGGCTCCGCCCCCCTGA
CGAGCATCACAAAAATCGACGCTCAAGTCAGAGGTGGCGAAACCCGACAGGACTATAAAGATACCAGGCG
TTTCCCCCTGGAAGCTCCCTCGTGCGCTCTCCTGTTCCGACCCTGCCGCTTACCGGATACCTGTCCGCCT
TTCTCCCTTCGGGAAGCGTGGCGCTTTCTCATAGCTCACGCTGTAGGTATCTCAGTTCGGTGTAGGTCGT
TCGCTCCAAGCTGGGCTGTGTGCACGAACCCCCCGTTCAGCCCGACCGCTGCGCCTTATCCGGTAACTAT
CGTCTTGAGTCCAACCCGGTAAGACACGACTTATCGCCACTGGCAGCAGCCACTGGTAACAGGATTAGCA
GAGCGAGGTATGTAGGCGGTGCTACAGAGTTCTTGAAGTGGTGGCCTAACTACGGCTACACTAGAAGAAC
AGTATTTGGTATCTGCGCTCTGCTGAAGCCAGTTACCTTCTGAAAAAGAGTTGGTAGCTCTTGATCCGGC
AAACAAACCACCGCTGGTAGCGGTGGTTTTTTTGTTTGCAAGCAGCAGATTACGCGCAGAAAAAAAGGAT
CTCAAGAAGATCCTTTGATCTTTTCTACGGGGTCTGACACTCAGTGGAACGAAAACTCACGTTAAGGGAT
TTTGGTCATGAGATTATCAAAAAGGATCTTCACCTAGATCCTTTTAAATTAAAAATGAAGTTTTAAATCA
ATCTAAAGTATATATGAGTAAACTTGGTCTGACAGTTACCAATGCTTAATCAGTGAGGCACCTATCTCAG
CGATCTGTCTATTTCGTTCATCCATAGTTGCCTGACTCCCCGTCGTGTAGATAACTACGATACGGGAGGG
CTTACCATCTGGCCCCAGTGCTGCAATGATACCGCGAGACCCACGCTCACCGGCTCCAGATTTATCAGCA
ATAAACCAGCCAGCCGGAAGGGCCGAGCGCAGAAGTGGTCCTGCAACTTTATCCGCCTCCATCCAGTCTA
TTAATTGTTGCCGGGAAGCTAGAGTAAGTAGTTCGCCAGTTAATAGTTTGCGCAACGTTGTTGCCATTGC
TACAGGCATCGTGGTGTCACGCTCGTCGTTTGGTATGGCTTCATTCAGCTCCGGTTCCCAACGATCAAGG
CGAGTTACATGATCCCCCATGTTGTGCAAAAAAGCGGTTAGCTCCTTCGGTCCTCCGATCGTTGTCAGAA
GTAAGTTGGCCGCAGTGTTATCACTCATGGTTATGGCAGCACTGCATAATTCTCTTACTGTCATGCCATC
CGTAAGATGCTTTTCTGTGACTGGTGAGTACTCAACCAAGTCATTCTGAGAATAGTGTATGCGGCGACCG
AGTTGCTCTTGCCCGGCGTCAATACGGGATAATACCGCGCCACATAGCAGAACTTTAAAAGTGCTCATCA
TTGGAAAACGTTCTTCGGGGCGAAAACTCTCAAGGATCTTACCGCTGTTGAGATCCAGTTCGATGTAACC
CACTCGTGCACCCAACTGATCTTCAGCATCTTTTACTTTCACCAGCGTTTCTGGGTGAGCAAAAACAGGA
AGGCAAAATGCCGCAAAAAAGGGAATAAGGGCGACACGGAAATGTTGAATACTCATACTCTTCCTTTTTC
AATATTATTGAAGCATTTATCAGGGTTATTGTCTCATGAGCGGATACATATTTGAATGTATTTAGAAAAA
TAAACAAATAGGGGTTCCGCGCACATTTCCCCGAAAAGTGCCACCTGACGTCGACGGATCGGGAGATCGA
TCTCCCGATCCCCTAGGGTCGACTCTCAGTACAATCTGCTCTGATGCCGCATAGTTAAGCCAGTATCTGC
TCCCTGCTTGTGTGTTGGAGGTCGCTGAGTAGTGCGCGAGCAAAATTTAAGCTACAACAAGGCAAGGCTT
GACCGACAATTGCATGAAGAATCTGCTTAGGGTTAGGCGTTTTGCGCTGCTTCGCGATGTAC
